>Addgene plasmid #116735 | pHAGE-ERBB3 | addgene full sequence | sequence record 240878 | Addgene NGS Result
TGGAAGGGCTAATTCACTCCCAAAGAAGACAAGATATCCTTGATCTGTGGATCTACCACACACAAGGCTA
CTTCCCTGATTAGCAGAACTACACACCAGGGCCAGGGGTCAGATATCCACTGACCTTTGGATGGTGCTAC
AAGCTAGTACCAGTTGAGCCAGATAAGGTAGAAGAGGCCAATAAAGGAGAGAACACCAGCTTGTTACACC
CTGTGAGCCTGCATGGGATGGATGACCCGGAGAGAGAAGTGTTAGAGTGGAGGTTTGACAGCCGCCTAGC
ATTTCATCACGTGGCCCGAGAGCTGCATCCGGAGTACTTCAAGAACTGCTGATATCGAGCTTGCTACAAG
GGACTTTCCGCTGGGGACTTTCCAGGGAGGCGTGGCCTGGGCGGGACTGGGGAGTGGCGAGCCCTCAGAT
CCTGCATATAAGCAGCTGCTTTTTGCCTGTACTGGGTCTCTCTGGTTAGACCAGATCTGAGCCTGGGAGC
TCTCTGGCTAACTAGGGAACCCACTGCTTAAGCCTCAATAAAGCTTGCCTTGAGTGCTTCAAGTAGTGTG
TGCCCGTCTGTTGTGTGACTCTGGTAACTAGAGATCCCTCAGACCCTTTTAGTCAGTGTGGAAAATCTCT
AGCAGTGGCGCCCGAACAGGGACTTGAAAGCGAAAGGGAAACCAGAGGAGCTCTCTCGACGCAGGACTCG
GCTTGCTGAAGCGCGCACGGCAAGAGGCGAGGGGCGGCGACTGGTGAGTACGCCAAAAATTTTGACTAGC
GGAGGCTAGAAGGAGAGAGATGGGTGCGAGAGCGTCAGTATTAAGCGGGGGAGAATTAGATCGCGATGGG
AAAAAATTCGGTTAAGGCCAGGGGGAAAGAAAAAATATAAATTAAAACATATAGTATGGGCAAGCAGGGA
GCTAGAACGATTCGCAGTTAATCCTGGCCTGTTAGAAACATCAGAAGGCTGTAGACAAATACTGGGACAG
CTACAACCATCCCTTCAGACAGGATCAGAAGAACTTAGATCATTATATAATACAGTAGCAACCCTCTATT
GTGTGCATCAAAGGATAGAGATAAAAGACACCAAGGAAGCTTTAGACAAGATAGAGGAAGAGCAAAACAA
AAGTAAGACCACCGCACAGCAAGCGGCCGGCCGCTGATCTTCAGACCTGGAGGAGGAGATATGAGGGACA
ATTGGAGAAGTGAATTATATAAATATAAAGTAGTAAAAATTGAACCATTAGGAGTAGCACCCACCAAGGC
AAAGAGAAGAGTGGTGCAGAGAGAAAAAAGAGCAGTGGGAATAGGAGCTTTGTTCCTTGGGTTCTTGGGA
GCAGCAGGAAGCACTATGGGCGCAGCGTCAATGACGCTGACGGTACAGGCCAGACAATTATTGTCTGGTA
TAGTGCAGCAGCAGAACAATTTGCTGAGGGCTATTGAGGCGCAACAGCATCTGTTGCAACTCACAGTCTG
GGGCATCAAGCAGCTCCAGGCAAGAATCCTGGCTGTGGAAAGATACCTAAAGGATCAACAGCTCCTGGGG
ATTTGGGGTTGCTCTGGAAAACTCATTTGCACCACTGCTGTGCCTTGGAATGCTAGTTGGAGTAATAAAT
CTCTGGAACAGATTTGGAATCACACGACCTGGATGGAGTGGGACAGAGAAATTAACAATTACACAAGCTT
AATACACTCCTTAATTGAAGAATCGCAAAACCAGCAAGAAAAGAATGAACAAGAATTATTGGAATTAGAT
AAATGGGCAAGTTTGTGGAATTGGTTTAACATAACAAATTGGCTGTGGTATATAAAATTATTCATAATGA
TAGTAGGAGGCTTGGTAGGTTTAAGAATAGTTTTTGCTGTACTTTCTATAGTGAATAGAGTTAGGCAGGG
ATATTCACCATTATCGTTTCAGACCCACCTCCCAACCCCGAGGGGACCCGACAGGCCCGAAGGAATAGAA
GAAGAAGGTGGAGAGAGAGACAGAGACAGATCCATTCGATTAGTGAACGGATCTCGACGGTATCGCCGAA
TTCACAAATGGCAGTATTCATCCACAATTTTAAAAGAAAAGGGGGGATTGGGGGGTACAGTGCAGGGGAA
AGAATAGTAGACATAATAGCAACAGACATACAAACTAAAGAATTACAAAAACAAATTACAAAAATTCAAA
ATTTTCGGGTTTATTACAGGGACAGCAGAGATCCAGTTTGGACTAGTCGTGAGGCTCCGGTGCCCGTCAG
TGGGCAGAGCGCACATCGCCCACAGTCCCCGAGAAGTTGGGGGGAGGGGTCGGCAATTGAACCGGTGCCT
AGAGAAGGTGGCGCGGGGTAAACTGGGAAAGTGATGTCGTGTACTGGCTCCGCCTTTTTCCCGAGGGTGG
GGGAGAACCGTATATAAGTGCAGTAGTCGCCGTGAACGTTCTTTTTCGCAACGGGTTTGCCGCCAGAACA
CAGGTAAGTGCCGTGTGTGGTTCCCGCGGGCCTGGCCTCTTTACGGGTTATGGCCCTTGCGTGCCTTGAA
TTACTTCCACCTGGCTGCAGTACGTGATTCTTGATCCCGAGCTTCGGGTTGGAAGTGGGTGGGAGAGTTC
GAGGCCTTGCGCTTAAGGAGCCCCTTCGCCTCGTGCTTGAGTTGAGGCCTGGCCTGGGCGCTGGGGCCGC
CGCGTGCGAATCTGGTGGCACCTTCGCGCCTGTCTCGCTGCTTTCGATAAGTCTCTAGCCATTTAAAATT
TTTGATGACCTGCTGCGACGCTTTTTTTCTGGCAAGATAGTCTTGTAAATGCGGGCCAAGATCTGCACAC
TGGTATTTCGGTTTTTGGGGCCGCGGGCGGCGACGGGGCCCGTGCGTCCCAGCGCACATGTTCGGCGAGG
CGGGGCCTGCGAGCGCGGCCACCGAGAATCGGACGGGGGTAGTCTCAAGCTGGCCGGCCTGCTCTGGTGC
CTGGCCTCGCGCCGCCGTGTATCGCCCCGCCCTGGGCGGCAAGGCTGGCCCGGTCGGCACCAGTTGCGTG
AGCGGAAAGATGGCCGCTTCCCGGCCCTGCTGCAGGGAGCTCAAAATGGAGGACGCGGCGCTCGGGAGAG
CGGGCGGGTGAGTCACCCACACAAAGGAAAAGGGCCTTTCCGTCCTCAGCCGTCGCTTCATGTGACTCCA
CGGAGTACCGGGCGCCGTCCAGGCACCTCGATTAGTTCTCGAGCTTTTGGAGTACGTCGTCTTTAGGTTG
GGGGGAGGGGTTTTATGCGATGGAGTTTCCCCACACTGAGTGGGTGGAGACTGAAGTTAGGCCAGCTTGG
CACTTGATGTAATTCTCCTTGGAATTTGCCCTTTTTGAGTTTGGATCTTGGTTCATTCTCAAGCCTCAGA
CAGTGGTTCAAAGTTTTTTTCTTCCATTTCAGGTGTCGTGAAGCGGCCCTGCAGATATCAACAAGTTTGT
ACAAAAAAGCAGGCACCATGAGGGCGAACGACGCTCTGCAGGTGCTGGGCTTGCTTTTCAGCCTGGCCCG
GGGCTCCGAGGTGGGCAACTCTCAGGCAGTGTGTCCTGGGACTCTGAATGGCCTGAGTGTGACCGGCGAT
GCTGAGAACCAATACCAGACACTGTACAAGCTCTACGAGAGGTGTGAGGTGGTGATGGGGAACCTTGAGA
TTGTGCTCACGGGACACAATGCCGACCTCTCCTTCCTGCAGTGGATTCGAGAAGTGACAGGCTATGTCCT
CGTGGCCATGAATGAATTCTCTACTCTACCATTGCCCAACCTCCGCGTGGTGCGAGGGACCCAGGTCTAC
GATGGGAAGTTTGCCATCTTCGTCATGTTGAACTATAACACCAACTCCAGCCACGCTCTGCGCCAGCTCC
GCTTGACTCAGCTCACCGAGATTCTGTCAGGGGGTGTTTATATTGAGAAGAACGATAAGCTTTGTCACAT
GGACACAATTGACTGGAGGGACATCGTGAGGGACCGAGATGCTGAGATAGTGGTGAAGGACAATGGCAGA
AGCTGTCCCCCCTGTCATGAGGTTTGCAAGGGGCGATGCTGGGGTCCTGGATCAGAAGACTGCCAGACAT
TGACCAAGACCATCTGTGCTCCTCAGTGTAATGGTCACTGCTTTGGGCCCAACCCCAACCAGTGCTGCCA
TGATGAGTGTGCCGGGGGCTGCTCAGGCCCTCAGGACACAGACTGCTTTGCCTGCCGGCACTTCAATGAC
AGTGGAGCCTGTGTACCTCGCTGTCCACAGCCTCTTGTCTACAACAAGCTAACTTTCCAGCTGGAACCCA
ATCCCCACACCAAGTATCAGTATGGAGGAGTTTGTGTAGCCAGCTGTCCCCATAACTTTGTGGTGGATCA
AACATCCTGTGTCAGGGCCTGTCCTCCTGACAAGATGGAAGTAGATAAAAATGGGCTCAAGATGTGTGAG
CCTTGTGGGGGACTATGTCCCAAAGCCTGTGAGGGAACAGGCTCTGGGAGCCGCTTCCAGACTGTGGACT
CGAGCAACATTGATGGATTTGTGAACTGCACCAAGATCCTGGGCAACCTGGACTTTCTGATCACCGGCCT
CAATGGAGACCCCTGGCACAAGATCCCTGCCCTGGACCCAGAGAAGCTCAATGTCTTCCGGACAGTACGG
GAGATCACAGGTTACCTGAACATCCAGTCCTGGCCGCCCCACATGCACAACTTCAGTGTTTTTTCCAATT
TGACAACCATTGGAGGCAGAAGCCTCTACAACCGGGGCTTCTCATTGTTGATCATGAAGAACTTGAATGT
CACATCTCTGGGCTTCCGATCCCTGAAGGAAATTAGTGCTGGGCGTATCTATATAAGTGCCAATAGGCAG
CTCTGCTACCACCACTCTTTGAACTGGACCAAGGTGCTTCGGGGGCCTACGGAAGAGCGACTAGACATCA
AGCATAATCGGCCGCGCAGAGACTGCGTGGCAGAGGGCAAAGTGTGTGACCCACTGTGCTCCTCTGGGGG
ATGCTGGGGCCCAGGCCCTGGTCAGTGCTTGTCCTGTCGAAATTATAGCCGAGGAGGTGTCTGTGTGACC
CACTGCAACTTTCTGAATGGGGAGCCTCGAGAATTTGCCCATGAGGCCGAATGCTTCTCCTGCCACCCGG
AATGCCAACCCATGGAGGGCACTGCCACATGCAATGGCTCGGGCTCTGATACTTGTGCTCAATGTGCCCA
TTTTCGAGATGGGCCCCACTGTGTGAGCAGCTGCCCCCATGGAGTCCTAGGTGCCAAGGGCCCAATCTAC
AAGTACCCAGATGTTCAGAATGAATGTCGGCCCTGCCATGAGAACTGCACCCAGGGGTGTAAAGGACCAG
AGCTTCAAGACTGTTTAGGACAAACACTGGTGCTGATCGGCAAAACCCATCTGACAATGGCTTTGACAGT
GATAGCAGGATTGGTAGTGATTTTCATGATGCTGGGCGGCACTTTTCTCTACTGGCGTGGGCGCCGGATT
CAGAATAAAAGGGCTATGAGGCGATACTTGGAACGGGGTGAGAGCATAGAGCCTCTGGACCCCAGTGAGA
AGGCTAACAAAGTCTTGGCCAGAATCTTCAAAGAGACAGAGCTAAGGAAGCTTAAAGTGCTTGGCTCGGG
TGTCTTTGGAACTGTGCACAAAGGAGTGTGGATCCCTGAGGGTGAATCAATCAAGATTCCAGTCTGCATT
AAAGTCATTGAGGACAAGAGTGGACGGCAGAGTTTTCAAGCTGTGACAGATCATATGCTGGCCATTGGCA
GCCTGGACCATGCCCACATTGTAAGGCTGCTGGGACTATGCCCAGGGTCATCTCTGCAGCTTGTCACTCA
ATATTTGCCTCTGGGTTCTCTGCTGGATCATGTGAGACAACACCGGGGGGCACTGGGGCCACAGCTGCTG
CTCAACTGGGGAGTACAAATTGCCAAGGGAATGTACTACCTTGAGGAACATGGTATGGTGCATAGAAACC
TGGCTGCCCGAAACGTGCTACTCAAGTCACCCAGTCAGGTTCAGGTGGCAGATTTTGGTGTGGCTGACCT
GCTGCCTCCTGATGATAAGCAGCTGCTATACAGTGAGGCCAAGACTCCAATTAAGTGGATGGCCCTTGAG
AGTATCCACTTTGGGAAATACACACACCAGAGTGATGTCTGGAGCTATGGTGTGACAGTTTGGGAGTTGA
TGACCTTCGGGGCAGAGCCCTATGCAGGGCTACGATTGGCTGAAGTACCAGACCTGCTAGAGAAGGGGGA
GCGGTTGGCACAGCCCCAGATCTGCACAATTGATGTCTACATGGTGATGGTCAAGTGTTGGATGATTGAT
GAGAACATTCGCCCAACCTTTAAAGAACTAGCCAATGAGTTCACCAGGATGGCCCGAGACCCACCACGGT
ATCTGGTCATAAAGAGAGAGAGTGGGCCTGGAATAGCCCCTGGGCCAGAGCCCCATGGTCTGACAAACAA
GAAGCTAGAGGAAGTAGAGCTGGAGCCAGAACTAGACCTAGACCTAGACTTGGAAGCAGAGGAGGACAAC
CTGGCAACCACCACACTGGGCTCCGCCCTCAGCCTACCAGTTGGAACACTTAATCGGCCACGTGGGAGCC
AGAGCCTTTTAAGTCCATCATCTGGATACATGCCCATGAACCAGGGTAATCTTGGGGAGTCTTGCCAGGA
GTCTGCAGTTTCTGGGAGCAGTGAACGGTGCCCCCGTCCAGTCTCTCTACACCCAATGCCACGGGGATGC
CTGGCATCAGAGTCATCAGAGGGGCATGTAACAGGCTCTGAGGCTGAGCTCCAGGAGAAAGTGTCAATGT
GTAGGAGCCGGAGCAGGAGCCGGAGCCCACGGCCACGCGGAGATAGCGCCTACCATTCCCAGCGCCACAG
TCTGCTGACTCCTGTTACCCCACTCTCCCCACCCGGGTTAGAGGAAGAGGATGTCAACGGTTATGTCATG
CCAGATACACACCTCAAAGGTACTCCCTCCTCCCGGGAAGGCACCCTTTCTTCAGTGGGTCTCAGTTCTG
TCCTGGGTACTGAAGAAGAAGATGAAGATGAGGAGTATGAATACATGAACCGGAGGAGAAGGCACAGTCC
ACCTCATCCCCCTAGGCCAAGTTCCCTTGAGGAGCTGGGTTATGAGTACATGGATGTGGGGTCAGACCTC
AGTGCCTCTCTGGGCAGCACACAGAGTTGCCCACTCCACCCTGTACCCATCATGCCCACTGCAGGCACAA
CTCCAGATGAAGACTATGAATATATGAATCGGCAACGAGATGGAGGTGGTCCTGGGGGTGATTATGCAGC
CATGGGGGCCTGCCCAGCATCTGAGCAAGGGTATGAAGAGATGAGAGCTTTTCAGGGGCCTGGACATCAG
GCCCCCCATGTCCATTATGCCCGCCTAAAAACTCTACGTAGCTTAGAGGCTACAGACTCTGCCTTTGATA
ACCCTGATTACTGGCATAGCAGGCTTTTCCCCAAGGCTAATGCCCAGAGAACGTAGAACCCAGCTTTCTT
GTACAAAGTGGTGATATCCAATTAACCCTCACTAAAGGATTGATTTGTTGAAATAAGTGTTGCCCTATAG
TGAGTCGTATTACCACCCAACTTTTCTATACAAAGTGGTTGATATCCAGCACAGTGGCGGCCGCTCGAGT
CTAGAGGGCCCGCGGTTCGAAGGTAAGCCTATCCCTAACCCTCTCCTCGGTCTCGATTCTACGCGTACCG
GTTAGTAATGAGATCCCTCCCCCCCCCTAACGTTACTGGCCGAAGCCGCTTGGAATAAGGCCGGTGTGCG
TTTGTCTATATGTTATTTTCCACCATATTGCCGTCTTTTGGCAATGTGAGGGCCCGGAAACCTGGCCCTG
TCTTCTTGACGAGCATTCCTAGGGGTCTTTCCCCTCTCGCCAAAGGAATGCAAGGTCTGTTGAATGTCGT
GAAGGAAGCAGTTCCTCTGGAAGCTTCTTGAAGACAAACAACGTCTGTAGCGACCCTTTGCAGGCAGCGG
AACCCCCCACCTGGCGACAGGTGCCTCTGCGGCCAAAAGCCACGTGTATAAGATACACCTGCAAAGGCGG
CACAACCCCAGTGCCACGTTGTGAGTTGGATAGTTGTGGAAAGAGTCAAATGGCTCTCCTCAAGCGTATT
CAACAAGGGGCTGAAGGATGCCCAGAAGGTACCCCATTGTATGGGATCTGATCTGGGGCCTCGGTGCACA
TGCTTTACATGTGTTTAGTCGAGGTTAAAAAAACGTCTAGGCCCCCCGAACCACGGGGACGTGGTTTTCC
TTTGAAAAACACGATGATAATATGGCCACACATATGACCGAGTACAAGCCCACGGTGCGCCTCGCCACCC
GCGACGACGTCCCCAGGGCCGTACGCACCCTCGCCGCCGCGTTCGCCGACTACCCCGCCACGCGCCACAC
CGTCGATCCGGACCGCCACATCGAGCGGGTCACCGAGCTGCAAGAACTCTTCCTCACGCGCGTCGGGCTC
GACATCGGCAAGGTGTGGGTCGCGGACGACGGCGCCGCGGTGGCGGTCTGGACCACGCCGGAGAGCGTCG
AAGCGGGGGCGGTGTTCGCCGAGATCGGCCCGCGCATGGCCGAGTTGAGCGGTTCCCGGCTGGCCGCGCA
GCAACAGATGGAAGGCCTCCTGGCGCCGCACCGGCCCAAGGAGCCCGCGTGGTTCCTGGCCACCGTCGGC
GTCTCGCCCGACCACCAGGGCAAGGGTCTGGGCAGCGCCGTCGTGCTCCCCGGAGTGGAGGCGGCCGAGC
GCGCCGGGGTGCCCGCCTTCCTGGAGACCTCCGCGCCCCGCAACCTCCCCTTCTACGAGCGGCTCGGCTT
CACCGTCACCGCCGACGTCGAGGTGCCCGAAGGACCGCGCACCTGGTGCATGACCCGCAAGCCCGGTGCC
TAAATCGATAGATCCTAATCAACCTCTGGATTACAAAATTTGTGAAAGATTGACTGGTATTCTTAACTAT
GTTGCTCCTTTTACGCTATGTGGATACGCTGCTTTAATGCCTTTGTATCATGCTATTGCTTCCCGTATGG
CTTTCATTTTCTCCTCCTTGTATAAATCCTGGTTGCTGTCTCTTTATGAGGAGTTGTGGCCCGTTGTCAG
GCAACGTGGCGTGGTGTGCACTGTGTTTGCTGACGCAACCCCCACTGGTTGGGGCATTGCCACCACCTGT
CAGCTCCTTTCCGGGACTTTCGCTTTCCCCCTCCCTATTGCCACGGCGGAACTCATCGCCGCCTGCCTTG
CCCGCTGCTGGACAGGGGCTCGGCTGTTGGGCACTGACAATTCCGTGGTGTTGTCGGGGAAATCATCGTC
CTTTCCTTGGCTGCTCGCCTGTGTTGCCACCTGGATTCTGCGCGGGACGTCCTTCTGCTACGTCCCTTCG
GCCCTCAATCCAGCGGACCTTCCTTCCCGCGGCCTGCTGCCGGCTCTGCGGCCTCTTCCGCGTCTTCGCC
TTCGCCCTCAGACGAGTCGGATCTCCCTTTGGGCCGCCTCCCCGCCTGAGATCCTTTAAGACCAATGACT
TACAAGGCAGCTGTAGATCTTAGCCACTTTTTAAAAGAAAAGGGGGGACTGGAAGGGCTAATTCACTCCC
AACGAAGACAAGATCTGCTTTTTGCTTGTACTGGGTCTCTCTGGTTAGACCAGATCTGAGCCTGGGAGCT
CTCTGGCTAACTAGGGAACCCACTGCTTAAGCCTCAATAAAGCTTGCCTTGAGTGCTTCAAGTAGTGTGT
GCCCGTCTGTTGTGTGACTCTGGTAACTAGAGATCCCTCAGACCCTTTTAGTCAGTGTGGAAAATCTCTA
GCAGTAGTAGTTCATGTCATCTTATTATTCAGTATTTATAACTTGCAAAGAAATGAATATCAGAGAGTGA
GAGGCCCGGGTTAATTAAGGAAAGGGCTAGATCATTCTTGAAGACGAAAGGGCCTCGTGATACGCCTATT
TTTATAGGTTAATGTCATGATAATAATGGTTTCTTAGACGTCAGGTGGCACTTTTCGGGGAAATGTGCGC
GGAACCCCTATTTGTTTATTTTTCTAAATACATTCAAATATGTATCCGCTCATGAGACAATAACCCTGAT
AAATGCTTCAATAATATTGAAAAAGGAAGAGTATGAGTATTCAACATTTCCGTGTCGCCCTTATTCCCTT
TTTTGCGGCATTTTGCCTTCCTGTTTTTGCTCACCCAGAAACGCTGGTGAAAGTAAAAGATGCTGAAGAT
CAGTTGGGTGCACGAGTGGGTTACATCGAACTGGATCTCAACAGCGGTAAGATCCTTGAGAGTTTTCGCC
CCGAAGAACGTTTTCCAATGATGAGCACTTTTAAAGTTCTGCTATGTGGCGCGGTATTATCCCGTGTTGA
CGCCGGGCAAGAGCAACTCGGTCGCCGCATACACTATTCTCAGAATGACTTGGTTGAGTACTCACCAGTC
ACAGAAAAGCATCTTACGGATGGCATGACAGTAAGAGAATTATGCAGTGCTGCCATAACCATGAGTGATA
ACACTGCGGCCAACTTACTTCTGACAACGATCGGAGGACCGAAGGAGCTAACCGCTTTTTTGCACAACAT
GGGGGATCATGTAACTCGCCTTGATCGTTGGGAACCGGAGCTGAATGAAGCCATACCAAACGACGAGCGT
GACACCACGATGCCTGTAGCAATGGCAACAACGTTGCGCAAACTATTAACTGGCGAACTACTTACTCTAG
CTTCCCGGCAACAATTAATAGACTGGATGGAGGCGGATAAAGTTGCAGGACCACTTCTGCGCTCGGCCCT
TCCGGCTGGCTGGTTTATTGCTGATAAATCTGGAGCCGGTGAGCGTGGGTCTCGCGGTATCATTGCAGCA
CTGGGGCCAGATGGTAAGCCCTCCCGTATCGTAGTTATCTACACGACGGGGAGTCAGGCAACTATGGATG
AACGAAATAGACAGATCGCTGAGATAGGTGCCTCACTGATTAAGCATTGGTAACTGTCAGACCAAGTTTA
CTCATATATACTTTAGATTGATTTAAAACTTCATTTTTAATTTAAAAGGATCTAGGTGAAGATCCTTTTT
GATAATCTCATGACCAAAATCCCTTAACGTGAGTTTTCGTTCCACTGAGCGTCAGACCCCGTAGAAAAGA
TCAAAGGATCTTCTTGAGATCCTTTTTTTCTGCGCGTAATCTGCTGCTTGCAAACAAAAAAACCACCGCT
ACCAGCGGTGGTTTGTTTGCCGGATCAAGAGCTACCAACTCTTTTTCCGAAGGTAACTGGCTTCAGCAGA
GCGCAGATACCAAATACTGTTCTTCTAGTGTAGCCGTAGTTAGGCCACCACTTCAAGAACTCTGTAGCAC
CGCCTACATACCTCGCTCTGCTAATCCTGTTACCAGTGGCTGCTGCCAGTGGCGATAAGTCGTGTCTTAC
CGGGTTGGACTCAAGACGATAGTTACCGGATAAGGCGCAGCGGTCGGGCTGAACGGGGGGTTCGTGCACA
CAGCCCAGCTTGGAGCGAACGACCTACACCGAACTGAGATACCTACAGCGTGAGCTATGAGAAAGCGCCA
CGCTTCCCGAAGGGAGAAAGGCGGACAGGTATCCGGTAAGCGGCAGGGTCGGAACAGGAGAGCGCACGAG
GGAGCTTCCAGGGGGAAACGCCTGGTATCTTTATAGTCCTGTCGGGTTTCGCCACCTCTGACTTGAGCGT
CGATTTTTGTGATGCTCGTCAGGGGGGCGGAGCCTATGGAAAAACGCCAGCAACGCGGCCTTTTTACGGT
TCCTGGCCTTTTGCTGGCCTTTTGCTCACATGTTCTTTCCTGCGTTATCCCCTGATTCTGTGGATAACCG
TATTACCGCCTTTGAGTGAGCTGATACCGCTCGCCGCAGCCGAACGACCGAGCGCAGCGAGTCAGTGAGC
GAGGAAGCGGAAGAGCGCCCAATACGCAAACCGCCTCTCCCCGCGCGTTGGCCGATTCATTAATGCAGCA
AGCTCATGGCTGACTAATTTTTTTTATTTATGCAGAGGCCGAGGCCGCCTCGGCCTCTGAGCTATTCCAG
AAGTAGTGAGGAGGCTTTTTTGGAGGCCTAGGCTTTTGCAAAAAGCTCCCCGTGGCACGACAGGTTTCCC
GACTGGAAAGCGGGCAGTGAGCGCAACGCAATTAATGTGAGTTAGCTCACTCATTAGGCACCCCAGGCTT
TACACTTTATGCTTCCGGCTCGTATGTTGTGTGGAATTGTGAGCGGATAACAATTTCACACAGGAAACAG
CTATGACATGATTACGAATTTCACAAATAAAGCATTTTTTTCACTGCATTCTAGTTGTGGTTTGTCCAAA
CTCATCAATGTATCTTATCATGTCTGGATCAACTGGATAACTCAAGCTAACCAAAATCATCCCAAACTTC
CCACCCCATACCCTATTACCACTGCCAATTACCTGTGGTTTCATTTACTCTAAACCTGTGATTCCTCTGA
ATTATTTTCATTTTAAAGAAATTGTATTTGTTAAATATGTACTACAAACTTAGTAGT
Features (pLannotate 1.2.2; 30 found; start..end, strand, type, name):
    377..634     +  LTR            5' LTR (truncated): truncated 5' long terminal repeat (LTR) from HIV-1
    681..806     +  misc_feature   HIV-1 Ψ: packaging signal of human immunodeficiency virus type 1
    790..1128    +  CDS            HIV-1 gag (fragment): gag protein from human immunodeficiency virus 1; gag
   1303..1536    +  misc_feature   RRE: The Rev response element (RRE) of HIV-1 allows for Rev-dependent mRNA export from the nucleus to the cytoplasm.
   1913..2013    +  CDS            Rev (fragment): human immunodeficiency virus 1 (HIV-1) Rev protein; rev; enhances nuclear export of unspliced and incompletely spliced viral mRNAs
   2058..2175    +  misc_feature   cPPT/CTS: central polypurine tract and central termination sequence of HIV-1
   2223..3401    +  promoter       EF-1α promoter: strong constitutive promoter for human elongation factor EF-1α
   3422..3442    +  protein_bind   attB1: mutant version of attB; core recombination site for the Gateway® BP reaction BP Clonase™
   3448..7473    +  CDS            ERBB3: ERBB3_HUMAN - Also known as HER3. Experimental evidence at protein level: Swiss-Prot protein existence level 1. Tyrosine-protein kinase that plays an essential role as cell surface receptor for neuregulins. Binds to neuregulin-1 (NRG1) and is activated by it; ligand-binding increases phosphorylation on tyrosine residues and promotes its association with the p85 subunit of phosphatidylinositol 3-kinase (PubMed:20682778). May also be activated by CSPG5 (PubMed:15358134). Involved in the regulation of myeloid cell differentiation (PubMed:27416908). From Homo sapiens (Human).
   7478..7502    -  protein_bind   attB2: mutant version of attB; recombination site for the Gateway® BP reaction BP Clonase™
   7510..7528    +  promoter       T3 promoter: promoter for bacteriophage T3 RNA polymerase
   7554..7572    -  promoter       T7 promoter: promoter for bacteriophage T7 RNA polymerase
   7578..7596    -  protein_bind   attB4 (fragment): mutant version of attB; core recombination site for the Gateway® BP reaction BP Clonase™
   7652..7693    +  CDS            V5 tag: epitope tag from simian virus 5
   7818..8280    +  misc_feature   IRES: internal ribosome entry site (IRES) of the encephalomyocarditis virus (EMCV)
   8294..8891    +  CDS            PuroR (fragment): puromycin N-acetyltransferase; pac from Streptomyces; confers resistance to puromycin
   8907..9495    +  misc_feature   WPRE: woodchuck hepatitis virus posttranscriptional regulatory element
   9503..9568    +  CDS            nef (fragment): NEF_HV1Z2 - Experimental evidence at protein level: Swiss-Prot protein existence level 1. Extracellular Nef protein targets CD4(+) T-lymphocytes for apoptosis by interacting with CXCR4 surface receptors. From Human immunodeficiency virus type 1 group M subtype D (isolate Z2/CDC-Z34) (HIV-1).
   9570..9803    +  LTR            3' LTR (ΔU3): self-inactivating 3' long terminal repeat (LTR) from HIV-1
  10008..10112   +  promoter       AmpR promoter: bla
  10113..10973   +  CDS            AmpR: β-lactamase; bla; confers resistance to ampicillin, carbenicillin, and related antibiotics
  11144..11732   +  rep_origin     ori: high-copy-number ColE1/pMB1/pBR322/pUC origin of replication
  11915..11969   +  CDS            lacI (fragment): lac repressor; lacI; The lac repressor binds to the lac operator to inhibit transcription in E. coli. This inhibition can be relieved by adding lactose or isopropyl-β-D-thiogalactopyranoside (IPTG).
  11975..12068   +  rep_origin     SV40 ori (fragment): SV40 origin of replication
  12093..12130   +  CDS            lacI (fragment): lac repressor; lacI; The lac repressor binds to the lac operator to inhibit transcription in E. coli. This inhibition can be relieved by adding lactose or isopropyl-β-D-thiogalactopyranoside (IPTG).
  12143..12164   +  protein_bind   CAP binding site: CAP binding activates transcription in the presence of cAMP. E. coli catabolite activator protein
  12179..12209   +  promoter       lac promoter: promoter for the E. coli lac operon
  12213..12235   +  protein_bind   lac operator (fragment): The lac repressor binds to the lac operator to inhibit transcription in E. coli. This inhibition can be relieved by adding lactose or isopropyl-β-D-thiogalactopyranoside (IPTG). lac repressor encoded by lacI
  12267..12350   +  polyA_signal   SV40 poly(A) signal (fragment): SV40 polyadenylation signal
  12517..329     +  CDS            nef (fragment) (across the origin): NEF_HV1BR - Experimental evidence at protein level: Swiss-Prot protein existence level 1. Extracellular Nef protein targets CD4(+) T-lymphocytes for apoptosis by interacting with CXCR4 surface receptors (PubMed:14990729). From Human immunodeficiency virus type 1 group M subtype B (isolate BRU/LAI) (HIV-1).
