[The description below was written by a language model from this plasmid's Addgene catalogue record and pLannotate feature annotations shown in this document.]
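Description:
pHAGE-ERBB3 is an HIV-1-based lentiviral expression plasmid of about 12.5 kb that carries the wild-type human ERBB3 (HER3) open reading frame in the pHAGE backbone. It is propagated in E. coli through a high-copy ColE1/pUC-type origin and selected with ampicillin via the β-lactamase gene. The recombination-tolerant Stbl3 strain is listed as the host, as is usual for LTR-containing plasmids. The viral portion runs from a truncated 5' LTR through the Ψ packaging signal with an adjoining gag fragment, the Rev response element and the cPPT/CTS, and ends in a ΔU3 self-inactivating 3' LTR. These elements allow the transcript to be packaged into particles, exported in a Rev-dependent manner and integrated into target cells, after which the integrated LTR lacks promoter activity. Short nef, rev, lacI, SV40 and lac promoter fragments in the annotation appear to be backbone remnants.

Between the LTRs, the constitutive human EF-1α promoter drives the ERBB3 coding sequence, which was introduced by Gateway cloning and is flanked by attB1 and attB2 sites. Downstream lie T3 and T7 promoter sequences, an attB4 fragment and a V5 epitope tag. The record does not say whether the V5 tag is fused in frame to ERBB3, and the intervening elements make this uncertain. An EMCV IRES then directs translation of puromycin N-acetyltransferase from the same transcript, so transduced cells can be selected with puromycin, and a WPRE enhances transcript expression. ERBB3 encodes a cell-surface receptor for neuregulins that signals through PI3K. The construct is intended for stable lentiviral expression of the wild-type protein, and the associated publication concerns systematic functional annotation of somatic cancer mutations.
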