Addgene plasmid #116735: pHAGE-ERBB3
Purpose: Lentiviral expression of ERBB3
Depositing lab: Gordon Mills & Kenneth Scott. Depositing organization: Baylor College of Medicine. Publication: Systematic Functional Annotation of Somatic Mutations in Cancer. Ng PK, Li J, Jeong KJ, Shao S, Chen H, Tsang YH, Sengupta S, Wang Z, Bhavana VH, Tran R, Soewito S, Minussi DC, Moreno D, Kong K, Dogruluk T, Lu H, Gao J, Tokheim C, Zhou DC, Johnson AM, Zeng J, Ip CKM, Ju Z, Wester M, Yu S, Li Y, Vellano CP, Schultz N, Karchin R, Ding L, Lu Y, Cheung LWT, Chen K, Shaw KR, Meric-Bernstam F, Scott KL, Yi S, Sahni N, Liang H, Mills GB. Cancer Cell. 2018 Mar 12;33(3):450-462.e10. doi: 10.1016/j.ccell.2018.01.021. PubMed 29533785.
Backbone
  Vector backbone: pHAGE
  Vector type: Lentiviral
Growth in bacteria
  Bacterial resistance: Ampicillin, 100 μg/mL
  Growth temperature: 37°C
  Growth strain: Stbl3
  Copy number: High Copy
Gene/Insert
  Gene/Insert name: ERBB3
  Species: H. sapiens (human)
  Mutation: WT
  Entrez Gene: ERBB3 (a.k.a. ErbB-3, FERLK, HER3, LCCS2, MDA-BF-1, VSCN1, c-erbB-3, c-erbB3, erbB3-S, p180-ErbB3, p45-sErbB3, p85-sErbB3)
  Cloning method: Gateway Cloning
Terms and licenses: Academic/Nonprofit Terms; Industry Terms: Not Available to Industry
How to cite: pHAGE-ERBB3 was a gift from Gordon Mills & Kenneth Scott (Addgene plasmid # 116735 ; http://n2t.net/addgene:116735 ; RRID:Addgene_116735)
