>Addgene plasmid #116735 | pHAGE-ERBB3 | depositor partial sequence | sequence record 219610 | insert
ATGAGGGCGAACGACGCTCTGCAGGTGCTGGGCTTGCTTTTCAGCCTGGCCCGGGGCTCCGAGGTGGGCA
ACTCTCAGGCAGTGTGTCCTGGGACTCTGAATGGCCTGAGTGTGACCGGCGATGCTGAGAACCAATACCA
GACACTGTACAAGCTCTACGAGAGGTGTGAGGTGGTGATGGGGAACCTTGAGATTGTGCTCACGGGACAC
AATGCCGACCTCTCCTTCCTGCAGTGGATTCGAGAAGTGACAGGCTATGTCCTCGTGGCCATGAATGAAT
TCTCTACTCTACCATTGCCCAACCTCCGCGTGGTGCGAGGGACCCAGGTCTACGATGGGAAGTTTGCCAT
CTTCGTCATGTTGAACTATAACACCAACTCCAGCCACGCTCTGCGCCAGCTCCGCTTGACTCAGCTCACC
GAGATTCTGTCAGGGGGTGTTTATATTGAGAAGAACGATAAGCTTTGTCACATGGACACAATTGACTGGA
GGGACATCGTGAGGGACCGAGATGCTGAGATAGTGGTGAAGGACAATGGCAGAAGCTGTCCCCCCTGTCA
TGAGGTTTGCAAGGGGCGATGCTGGGGTCCTGGATCAGAAGACTGCCAGACATTGACCAAGACCATCTGT
GCTCCTCAGTGTAATGGTCACTGCTTTGGGCCCAACCCCAACCAGTGCTGCCATGATGAGTGTGCCGGGG
GCTGCTCAGGCCCTCAGGACACAGACTGCTTTGCCTGCCGGCACTTCAATGACAGTGGAGCCTGTGTACC
TCGCTGTCCACAGCCTCTTGTCTACAACAAGCTAACTTTCCAGCTGGAACCCAATCCCCACACCAAGTAT
CAGTATGGAGGAGTTTGTGTAGCCAGCTGTCCCCATAACTTTGTGGTGGATCAAACATCCTGTGTCAGGG
CCTGTCCTCCTGACAAGATGGAAGTAGATAAAAATGGGCTCAAGATGTGTGAGCCTTGTGGGGGACTATG
TCCCAAAGCCTGTGAGGGAACAGGCTCTGGGAGCCGCTTCCAGACTGTGGACTCGAGCAACATTGATGGA
TTTGTGAACTGCACCAAGATCCTGGGCAACCTGGACTTTCTGATCACCGGCCTCAATGGAGACCCCTGGC
ACAAGATCCCTGCCCTGGACCCAGAGAAGCTCAATGTCTTCCGGACAGTACGGGAGATCACAGGTTACCT
GAACATCCAGTCCTGGCCGCCCCACATGCACAACTTCAGTGTTTTTTCCAATTTGACAACCATTGGAGGC
AGAAGCCTCTACAACCGGGGCTTCTCATTGTTGATCATGAAGAACTTGAATGTCACATCTCTGGGCTTCC
GATCCCTGAAGGAAATTAGTGCTGGGCGTATCTATATAAGTGCCAATAGGCAGCTCTGCTACCACCACTC
TTTGAACTGGACCAAGGTGCTTCGGGGGCCTACGGAAGAGCGACTAGACATCAAGCATAATCGGCCGCGC
AGAGACTGCGTGGCAGAGGGCAAAGTGTGTGACCCACTGTGCTCCTCTGGGGGATGCTGGGGCCCAGGCC
CTGGTCAGTGCTTGTCCTGTCGAAATTATAGCCGAGGAGGTGTCTGTGTGACCCACTGCAACTTTCTGAA
TGGGGAGCCTCGAGAATTTGCCCATGAGGCCGAATGCTTCTCCTGCCACCCGGAATGCCAACCCATGGAG
GGCACTGCCACATGCAATGGCTCGGGCTCTGATACTTGTGCTCAATGTGCCCATTTTCGAGATGGGCCCC
ACTGTGTGAGCAGCTGCCCCCATGGAGTCCTAGGTGCCAAGGGCCCAATCTACAAGTACCCAGATGTTCA
GAATGAATGTCGGCCCTGCCATGAGAACTGCACCCAGGGGTGTAAAGGACCAGAGCTTCAAGACTGTTTA
GGACAAACACTGGTGCTGATCGGCAAAACCCATCTGACAATGGCTTTGACAGTGATAGCAGGATTGGTAG
TGATTTTCATGATGCTGGGCGGCACTTTTCTCTACTGGCGTGGGCGCCGGATTCAGAATAAAAGGGCTAT
GAGGCGATACTTGGAACGGGGTGAGAGCATAGAGCCTCTGGACCCCAGTGAGAAGGCTAACAAAGTCTTG
GCCAGAATCTTCAAAGAGACAGAGCTAAGGAAGCTTAAAGTGCTTGGCTCGGGTGTCTTTGGAACTGTGC
ACAAAGGAGTGTGGATCCCTGAGGGTGAATCAATCAAGATTCCAGTCTGCATTAAAGTCATTGAGGACAA
GAGTGGACGGCAGAGTTTTCAAGCTGTGACAGATCATATGCTGGCCATTGGCAGCCTGGACCATGCCCAC
ATTGTAAGGCTGCTGGGACTATGCCCAGGGTCATCTCTGCAGCTTGTCACTCAATATTTGCCTCTGGGTT
CTCTGCTGGATCATGTGAGACAACACCGGGGGGCACTGGGGCCACAGCTGCTGCTCAACTGGGGAGTACA
AATTGCCAAGGGAATGTACTACCTTGAGGAACATGGTATGGTGCATAGAAACCTGGCTGCCCGAAACGTG
CTACTCAAGTCACCCAGTCAGGTTCAGGTGGCAGATTTTGGTGTGGCTGACCTGCTGCCTCCTGATGATA
AGCAGCTGCTATACAGTGAGGCCAAGACTCCAATTAAGTGGATGGCCCTTGAGAGTATCCACTTTGGGAA
ATACACACACCAGAGTGATGTCTGGAGCTATGGTGTGACAGTTTGGGAGTTGATGACCTTCGGGGCAGAG
CCCTATGCAGGGCTACGATTGGCTGAAGTACCAGACCTGCTAGAGAAGGGGGAGCGGTTGGCACAGCCCC
AGATCTGCACAATTGATGTCTACATGGTGATGGTCAAGTGTTGGATGATTGATGAGAACATTCGCCCAAC
CTTTAAAGAACTAGCCAATGAGTTCACCAGGATGGCCCGAGACCCACCACGGTATCTGGTCATAAAGAGA
GAGAGTGGGCCTGGAATAGCCCCTGGGCCAGAGCCCCATGGTCTGACAAACAAGAAGCTAGAGGAAGTAG
AGCTGGAGCCAGAACTAGACCTAGACCTAGACTTGGAAGCAGAGGAGGACAACCTGGCAACCACCACACT
GGGCTCCGCCCTCAGCCTACCAGTTGGAACACTTAATCGGCCACGTGGGAGCCAGAGCCTTTTAAGTCCA
TCATCTGGATACATGCCCATGAACCAGGGTAATCTTGGGGAGTCTTGCCAGGAGTCTGCAGTTTCTGGGA
GCAGTGAACGGTGCCCCCGTCCAGTCTCTCTACACCCAATGCCACGGGGATGCCTGGCATCAGAGTCATC
AGAGGGGCATGTAACAGGCTCTGAGGCTGAGCTCCAGGAGAAAGTGTCAATGTGTAGGAGCCGGAGCAGG
AGCCGGAGCCCACGGCCACGCGGAGATAGCGCCTACCATTCCCAGCGCCACAGTCTGCTGACTCCTGTTA
CCCCACTCTCCCCACCCGGGTTAGAGGAAGAGGATGTCAACGGTTATGTCATGCCAGATACACACCTCAA
AGGTACTCCCTCCTCCCGGGAAGGCACCCTTTCTTCAGTGGGTCTCAGTTCTGTCCTGGGTACTGAAGAA
GAAGATGAAGATGAGGAGTATGAATACATGAACCGGAGGAGAAGGCACAGTCCACCTCATCCCCCTAGGC
CAAGTTCCCTTGAGGAGCTGGGTTATGAGTACATGGATGTGGGGTCAGACCTCAGTGCCTCTCTGGGCAG
CACACAGAGTTGCCCACTCCACCCTGTACCCATCATGCCCACTGCAGGCACAACTCCAGATGAAGACTAT
GAATATATGAATCGGCAACGAGATGGAGGTGGTCCTGGGGGTGATTATGCAGCCATGGGGGCCTGCCCAG
CATCTGAGCAAGGGTATGAAGAGATGAGAGCTTTTCAGGGGCCTGGACATCAGGCCCCCCATGTCCATTA
TGCCCGCCTAAAAACTCTACGTAGCTTAGAGGCTACAGACTCTGCCTTTGATAACCCTGATTACTGGCAT
AGCAGGCTTTTCCCCAAGGCTAATGCCCAGAGAACGTAA
